Addgene plasmid #8738: pKT0239
Depositing lab: Kurt Thorn. Depositing organization: Harvard University. Publication: Optimized cassettes for fluorescent protein tagging in Saccharomyces cerevisiae. Sheff MA, Thorn KS. Yeast 2004 Jun;21(8):661-70. 10.1002/yea.1130 PubMed 15197731.
Backbone
  Vector backbone: pFA6a-link
  Backbone size w/o insert (bp): 4901
  Vector type: Yeast Expression
  Selectable markers: S. pombe HIS5
Growth in bacteria
  Bacterial resistance: Ampicillin, 100 μg/mL
  Growth temperature: 37°C
  Growth strain: DH5alpha
  Copy number: Unknown
Gene/Insert
  Gene/Insert name: yECitrine (alt names: Codon-optimized GFP variant; pKT239 (pFA6a–link–yECitrine–3HA–SpHIS5))
  Mutation: yEGFP with S65G, V68L, Q69M, S72A, T203Y
  Tag / fusion protein: Codon optimized linker (N terminal on backbone); 3x HA (C terminal on backbone)
  Cloning method: Restriction Enzyme; 5′ cloning site PacI (not destroyed); 3′ cloning site AscI (not destroyed)
  Sequencing primers: 5′ SP6
Terms and licenses: Academic/Nonprofit Terms; Industry Terms: Not Available to Industry
Depositor comments: Full name of this plasmid is pFA6a-link-yECitrine-3HA-SpHIS5. yECitrine is created by mutagenesis from a codon-optimized green fluorescent protein - yEGFP1 (Cormack et al. 1997). This yEGFP variant is cloned into pDH5, replacing YFP. An codon-optimized linker was added into the yEGFP variant to improve expression level. The selectable marker, Sz. pombe HIS5 (SpHIS5), complements S. cerevisiae HIS3. The yeast GFP used to create this plasmid contained a point mutation M233I that is present in all GFP variants derived from this original yEGFP. The mutation had no effect on fluorescence (see associated publication for more details).
How to cite: pKT0239 was a gift from Kurt Thorn (Addgene plasmid # 8738 ; http://n2t.net/addgene:8738 ; RRID:Addgene_8738)
