[The description below was written by a language model from this plasmid's Addgene catalogue record and pLannotate feature annotations shown in this document.]
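Description:
pKT0239 (full name pFA6a-link-yECitrine-3HA-SpHIS5) is a yeast tagging plasmid built on the pFA6a-link backbone. The complete sequence is 4,901 nt, the same figure the record lists as backbone size. It is maintained in E. coli through a high-copy ColE1/pUC-type origin and an ampicillin resistance gene (β-lactamase with its own promoter). No yeast replication origin is annotated, consistent with its role as a template for a tagging cassette rather than as an episomal expression vector. Small fragments of lacI, rop and bom, along with flanking SP6 and T7 promoters, are backbone remnants.

The payload begins with a codon-optimized linker followed by yECitrine, a yellow variant made by mutagenesis of yeast codon-optimized yEGFP1 (S65G, V68L, Q69M, S72A, T203Y). The automated annotation labels this ORF as the related Aequorea-derived protein "10B". The fluorescent protein sits between retained PacI and AscI sites, is fused at its C-terminus to a 3xHA epitope tag, and is followed by the S. cerevisiae ADH1 terminator. No promoter is annotated upstream of the linker, so expression would depend on in-frame fusion to a target gene. The depositor notes that the linker was added to improve expression and that an inherited M233I change has no effect on fluorescence.

The selectable marker is S. pombe HIS5, which complements S. cerevisiae HIS3. It is flanked by the Ashbya gossypii TEF promoter and terminator and is annotated by homology as HIS3. According to the associated publication, the plasmid belongs to a set of optimized cassettes for fluorescent protein tagging in S. cerevisiae. Here, tagged proteins can be followed by yellow fluorescence or detected through the HA epitope.
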