Features (pLannotate 1.2.2; 14 found; start..end, strand, type, name):
     45..388     +  promoter       TEF promoter: Ashbya gossypii TEF promoter
    431..1084    +  CDS            HIS3: HIS7_YEAST - Experimental evidence at protein level: Swiss-Prot protein existence level 1. From Saccharomyces cerevisiae (strain ATCC 204508 / S288c) (Baker's yeast).
   1091..1288    +  terminator     TEF terminator: Ashbya gossypii TEF terminator
   1393..1411    -  promoter       T7 promoter: promoter for bacteriophage T7 RNA polymerase
   1433..1486    -  CDS            lacI (fragment): lac repressor; lacI; The lac repressor binds to the lac operator to inhibit transcription in E. coli. This inhibition can be relieved by adding lactose or isopropyl-β-D-thiogalactopyranoside (IPTG).
   1669..2257    -  rep_origin     ori: high-copy-number ColE1/pMB1/pBR322/pUC origin of replication
   2428..3288    -  CDS            AmpR: β-lactamase; bla; confers resistance to ampicillin, carbenicillin, and related antibiotics
   3289..3393    -  promoter       AmpR promoter: bla
   3488..3523    +  CDS            rop (fragment): Rop protein, which maintains plasmids at low copy number; rop
   3625..3676    +  misc_feature   bom (fragment): basis of mobility region from pBR322
   3739..3757    +  promoter       SP6 promoter: promoter for bacteriophage SP6 RNA polymerase
   3827..4540    +  CDS            10B: 10B is a fluorescent protein published in 1996, derived from Aequorea victoria.
   4562..4651    +  CDS            3xHA: three tandem HA epitope tags
   4684..4871    +  terminator     ADH1 terminator: S. cerevisiae ADH1; transcription terminator for the S. cerevisiae alcohol dehydrogenase 1 (ADH1) gene
>Addgene plasmid #8738 | pKT0239 | depositor full sequence | sequence record 6749 | Author sequence
GATCTGTTTAGCTTGCCTCGTCCCCGCCGGGTCACCCGGCCAGCGACATGGAGGCCCAGAATACCCTCCT
TGACAGTCTTGACGTGCGCAGCTCAGGGGCATGATGTGACTGTCGCCCGTACATTTAGCCCATACATCCC
CATGTATAATCATTTGCATCCATACATTTTGATGGCCGCACGGCGCGAAGCAAAAATTACGGCTCCTCGC
TGCAGACCTGCGAGCAGGGAAACGCTCCCCTCACAGACGCGTTGAATTGTCCCCACGCCGCGCCCCTGTA
GAGAAATATAAAAGGTTAGGATTTGCCACTGAGGTTCTTCTTTCATATACTTCCTTTTAAAATCTTGCTA
GGATACAGTTCTCACATCACATCCGAACATAAACAACCATGGCAGAACCAGCCCAAAAAAAGCAAAAACA
AACTGTTCAGGAGCGCAAGGCGTTTATCTCCCGTATCACTAATGAAACTAAAATTCAAATCGCTATTTCG
CTGAATGGTGGTTATATTCAAATAAAAGATTCGATTCTTCCTGCAAAGAAGGATGACGATGTAGCTTCCC
AAGCTACTCAGTCACAGGTCATCGATATTCACACAGGTGTTGGCTTTTTGGATCATATGATCCATGCGTT
GGCAAAACACTCTGGTTGGTCTCTTATTGTTGAATGTATCGGTGACCTGCACATTGACGATCACCATACT
ACCGAAGATTGCGGTATCGCATTAGGGCAAGCGTTCAAAGAAGCAATGGGTGCTGTCCGTGGTGTAAAAA
GATTCGGTACTGGGTTCGCACCATTGGATGAGGCGCTATCACGTGCCGTAGTCGATTTATCTAATAGACC
ATTTGCTGTAATCGACCTTGGATTGAAGAGAGAGATGATTGGTGATTTATCCACTGAAATGATTCCACAC
TTTTTGGAAAGTTTCGCGGAGGCGGCCAGAATTACTTTGCATGTTGATTGTCTGAGAGGTTTCAACGATC
ACCACAGAAGTGAGAGTGCGTTCAAGGCTTTGGCTGTTGCCATAAGAGAAGCTATTTCTAGCAATGGCAC
CAATGACGTTCCCTCAACCAAAGGTGTTTTGATGTGAAGTACTGACAATAAAAAGATTCTTGTTTTCAAG
AACTTGTCATTTGTATAGTTTTTTTATATTGTAGTTGTTCTATTTTAATCAAATGTTAGCGTGATTTATA
TTTTTTTTCGCCTCGACATCATCTGCCCAGATGCGAAGTTAAGTGCGCAGAAAGTAATATCATGCGTCAA
TCGTATGTGAATGCTGGTCGCTATACTGCTGTCGATTCGATACTAACGCCGCCATCCAGTTTAAACGAGC
TCGAATTCATCGATGATATCAGATCCACTAGTGGCCTATGCGGCCGCGGATCTGCCGGTCTCCCTATAGT
GAGTCGTATTAATTTCGATAAGCCAGGTTAACCTGCATTAATGAATCGGCCAACGCGCGGGGAGAGGCGG
TTTGCGTATTGGGCGCTCTTCCGCTTCCTCGCTCACTGACTCGCTGCGCTCGGTCGTTCGGCTGCGGCGA
GCGGTATCAGCTCACTCAAAGGCGGTAATACGGTTATCCACAGAATCAGGGGATAACGCAGGAAAGAACA
TGTGAGCAAAAGGCCAGCAAAAGGCCAGGAACCGTAAAAAGGCCGCGTTGCTGGCGTTTTTCCATAGGCT
CCGCCCCCCTGACGAGCATCACAAAAATCGACGCTCAAGTCAGAGGTGGCGAAACCCGACAGGACTATAA
AGATACCAGGCGTTTCCCCCTGGAAGCTCCCTCGTGCGCTCTCCTGTTCCGACCCTGCCGCTTACCGGAT
ACCTGTCCGCCTTTCTCCCTTCGGGAAGCGTGGCGCTTTCTCAATGCTCACGCTGTAGGTATCTCAGTTC
GGTGTAGGTCGTTCGCTCCAAGCTGGGCTGTGTGCACGAACCCCCCGTTCAGCCCGACCGCTGCGCCTTA
TCCGGTAACTATCGTCTTGAGTCCAACCCGGTAAGACACGACTTATCGCCACTGGCAGCAGCCACTGGTA
ACAGGATTAGCAGAGCGAGGTATGTAGGCGGTGCTACAGAGTTCTTGAAGTGGTGGCCTAACTACGGCTA
CACTAGAAGGACAGTATTTGGTATCTGCGCTCTGCTGAAGCCAGTTACCTTCGGAAAAAGAGTTGGTAGC
TCTTGATCCGGCAAACAAACCACCGCTGGTAGCGGTGGTTTTTTTGTTTGCAAGCAGCAGATTACGCGCA
GAAAAAAAGGATCTCAAGAAGATCCTTTGATCTTTTCTACGGGGTCTGACGCTCAGTGGAACGAAAACTC
ACGTTAAGGGATTTTGGTCATGAGATTATCAAAAAGGATCTTCACCTAGATCCTTTTAAATTAAAAATGA
AGTTTTAAATCAATCTAAAGTATATATGAGTAAACTTGGTCTGACAGTTACCAATGCTTAATCAGTGAGG
CACCTATCTCAGCGATCTGTCTATTTCGTTCATCCATAGTTGCCTGACTCCCCGTCGTGTAGATAACTAC
GATACGGGAGGGCTTACCATCTGGCCCCAGTGCTGCAATGATACCGCGAGACCCACGCTCACCGGCTCCA
GATTTATCAGCAATAAACCAGCCAGCCGGAAGGGCCGAGCGCAGAAGTGGTCCTGCAACTTTATCCGCCT
CCATCCAGTCTATTAATTGTTGCCGGGAAGCTAGAGTAAGTAGTTCGCCAGTTAATAGTTTGCGCAACGT
TGTTGCCATTGCTACAGGCATCGTGGTGTCACGCTCGTCGTTTGGTATGGCTTCATTCAGCTCCGGTTCC
CAACGATCAAGGCGAGTTACATGATCCCCCATGTTGTGCAAAAAAGCGGTTAGCTCCTTCGGTCCTCCGA
TCGTTGTCAGAAGTAAGTTGGCCGCAGTGTTATCACTCATGGTTATGGCAGCACTGCATAATTCTCTTAC
TGTCATGCCATCCGTAAGATGCTTTTCTGTGACTGGTGAGTACTCAACCAAGTCATTCTGAGAATAGTGT
ATGCGGCGACCGAGTTGCTCTTGCCCGGCGTCAATACGGGATAATACCGCGCCACATAGCAGAACTTTAA
AAGTGCTCATCATTGGAAAACGTTCTTCGGGGCGAAAACTCTCAAGGATCTTACCGCTGTTGAGATCCAG
TTCGATGTAACCCACTCGTGCACCCAACTGATCTTCAGCATCTTTTACTTTCACCAGCGTTTCTGGGTGA
GCAAAAACAGGAAGGCAAAATGCCGCAAAAAAGGGAATAAGGGCGACACGGAAATGTTGAATACTCATAC
TCTTCCTTTTTCAATATTATTGAAGCATTTATCAGGGTTATTGTCTCATGAGCGGATACATATTTGAATG
TATTTAGAAAAATAAACAAATAGGGGTTCCGCGCACATTTCCCCGAAAAGTGCCACCTGACGTCTAAGAA
ACCATTATTATCATGACATTAACCTATAAAAATAGGCGTATCACGAGGCCCTTTCGTCTCGCGCGTTTCG
GTGATGACGGTGAAAACCTCTGACACATGCAGCTCCCGGAGACGGTCACAGCTTGTCTGTAAGCGGATGC
CGGGAGCAGACAAGCCCGTCAGGGCGCGTCAGCGGGTGTTGGCGGGTGTCGGGGCTGGCTTAACTATGCG
GCATCAGAGCAGATTGTACTGAGAGTGCACCATATGGACATATTGTCGTTAGAACGCGGCTACAATTAAT
ACATAACCTTATGTATCATACACATACGATTTAGGTGACACTATAGAACGCGGCCGCCAGCTGAAGCTTC
GTACGCTGCAGGTCGACGGATCGGTGACGGTGCTGGTTTAATTAACATGTCTAAAGGTGAAGAATTATTC
ACTGGTGTTGTCCCAATTTTGGTTGAATTAGATGGTGATGTTAATGGTCACAAATTTTCTGTCTCCGGTG
AAGGTGAAGGTGATGCTACTTACGGTAAATTGACCTTAAAATTTATTTGTACTACTGGTAAATTGCCAGT
TCCATGGCCAACCTTAGTCACTACTTTAGGTTATGGTTTGATGTGTTTTGCTAGATACCCAGATCATATG
AAACAACATGACTTTTTCAAGTCTGCCATGCCAGAAGGTTATGTTCAAGAAAGAACTATTTTTTTCAAAG
ATGACGGTAACTACAAGACCAGAGCTGAAGTCAAGTTTGAAGGTGATACCTTAGTTAATAGAATCGAATT
AAAAGGTATTGATTTTAAAGAAGATGGTAACATTTTAGGTCACAAATTGGAATACAACTATAACTCTCAC
AATGTTTACATCATGGCTGACAAACAAAAGAATGGTATCAAAGTTAACTTCAAAATTAGACACAACATTG
AAGATGGTTCTGTTCAATTAGCTGACCATTATCAACAAAATACTCCAATTGGTGATGGTCCAGTCTTGTT
ACCAGACAACCATTACTTATCCTATCAATCTGCCTTATCCAAAGATCCAAACGAAAAGAGAGACCACATG
GTCTTGTTAGAATTTGTTACTGCTGCTGGTATTACCCATGGTATGGATGAATTGTACAAACCCGGGTTAA
TTAACATCTTTTACCCATACGATGTTCCTGACTATGCGGGCTATCCGTATGACGTCCCGGACTATGCAGG
ATCCTATCCATATGACGTTCCAGATTACGCTGCTCAGTGCTGAGGCGCGCCACTTCTAAATAAGCGAATT
TCTTATGATTTATGATTTTTATTATTAAATAAGTTATAAAAAAAATAAGTGTATACAAATTTTAAAGTGA
CTCTTAGGTTTTAAAACGAAAATTCTTATTCTTGAGTAACTCTTTCCTGTAGGTCAGGTTGCTTTCTCAG
GTATAGTATGAGGTCGCTCTTATTGACCACACCTCTACCGGCAGATCCGCTAGGGATAACAGGGTAATAT
A
