>Addgene plasmid #8738 | pKT0239 | addgene partial sequence | sequence record 17195 | SP6 5'-ATTTAGGTGACACTATAG-3'
TTCGTACGCTGCAGGTCGACGGATCGGTGACGGTGCTGGTTTAATTAACATGTCTAAAGGTGAAGAATTA
TTCACTGGTGTTGTCCCAATTTTGGTTGAATTAGATGGTGATGTTAATGGTCACAAATTTTCTGTCTCCG
GTGAAGGTGAAGGTGATGCTACTTACGGTAAATTGACCTTAAAATTTATTTGTACTACTGGTAAATTGCC
AGTTCCATGGCCAACCTTAGTCACTACTTTAGGTTATGGTTTGATGTGTTTTGCTAGATACCCAGATCAT
ATGAAACAACATGACTTTTTCAAGTCTGCCATGCCAGAAGGTTATGTTCAAGAAAGAACTATTTTTTTCA
AAGATGACGGTAACTACAAGACCAGAGCTGAAGTCAAGTTTGAAGGTGATACCTTAGTTAATAGAATCGA
ATTAAAAGGTATTGATTTTAAAGAAGATGGTAACATTTTAGGTCACAAATTGGAATACAACTATAACTCT
CACAATGTTTACATCATGGCTGACAAACAAAAGAATGGTATCAAAGTTAACTTCAAAATTAGACACAACA
TTGAAGATGGTTCTGTTCAATTAGCTGACCATTATCAACAAAATACTCCAATTGGTGATGGTCCAGTCTT
GTTACCAGACAACCATTACTTATCCTATCAATCTGCCTTATCCAAAGATCCAAACGAAAAGAGAGACCAC
ATGGTCTTGTTAGAATTTGTTACTGCTGCTGGTATTACCC
